Addgene plasmid #249681: pCMV6-TOP3B (WT)-3xFLAG
Purpose: Expresses human TOP3B (wildtype) with a C-terminal 3xFLAG tagged in mammalian cells
Depositing lab: Michael Kearse. Depositing organization: Ohio State University. Publication: An autism spectrum disorder mutation in Topoisomerase 3beta causes accumulation of covalent mRNA intermediates by disrupting metal binding within the zinc finger domain. Warrick JE, Attili D, van Eeuwen T, Pastore B, Hoffmann-Weitsman SE, Forsyth NC, Tang W, Barmada SJ, Kearse MG. Nucleic Acids Res. 2025 Oct 28;53(20):gkaf1138. doi: 10.1093/nar/gkaf1138. PubMed 41189056.
Backbone
  Vector backbone: pCMV6
  Vector type: Mammalian Expression
Growth in bacteria
  Bacterial resistance: Kanamycin, 50 μg/mL
  Growth temperature: 37°C
  Growth strain: DH5alpha
  Copy number: High Copy
Gene/Insert
  Gene/Insert name: human TOP3B
  Species: H. sapiens (human)
  Entrez Gene: TOP3B (a.k.a. TOP3B1)
  Promoter: CMV
  Tag / fusion protein: 3xFLAG (C terminal on insert)
  Cloning method: Gene Synthesis
  Sequencing primers: 5′ CGCAAATGGGCGGTAGGCGTG
Terms and licenses: Academic/Nonprofit Terms; Industry Terms: Not Available to Industry
How to cite: pCMV6-TOP3B (WT)-3xFLAG was a gift from Michael Kearse (Addgene plasmid # 249681 ; http://n2t.net/addgene:249681 ; RRID:Addgene_249681)
