[The description below was written by a language model from this plasmid's Addgene catalogue record and pLannotate feature annotations shown in this document.]
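Description:
pCMV6-TOP3B (WT)-3xFLAG is a mammalian expression plasmid of about 7.5 kb, built on the pCMV6 backbone, that drives production of wild-type human topoisomerase 3β (TOP3B) carrying a C-terminal 3xFLAG epitope. The insert was generated by gene synthesis. Transcription comes from the human cytomegalovirus immediate-early enhancer and promoter, with a T7 promoter lying between the CMV promoter and the coding sequence that could support in vitro transcription. The TOP3B open reading frame is followed, after a short linker region, by the three tandem FLAG epitopes, and the transcript is terminated by the human growth hormone polyadenylation signal.

The plasmid is maintained in E. coli at high copy through a ColE1/pUC-type origin and is selected with kanamycin. Resistance is supplied by the Tn5 aminoglycoside phosphotransferase (NeoR/KanR) gene, which sits downstream of both a bacterial AmpR (bla) promoter and the SV40 enhancer/early promoter and ends with an HSV TK polyadenylation signal. This dual-promoter arrangement allows kanamycin selection in bacteria and, in principle, G418 selection of transfected mammalian cells. An f1 origin is also present, and the short lacZα, M13 ori, ble and bGH poly(A) fragments picked up by annotation appear to be backbone remnants rather than functional parts.

TOP3B is a type IA topoisomerase that transiently cleaves and rejoins one nucleic acid strand through a covalent phosphotyrosyl enzyme intermediate. The FLAG tag permits detection and immunoprecipitation of the expressed protein. The associated study examined an autism spectrum disorder mutation in the TOP3B zinc finger domain that causes covalent mRNA intermediates to accumulate, so this wild-type construct presumably serves as the reference for comparison with mutant versions.
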