Features (pLannotate 1.2.2; 16 found; start..end, strand, type, name):
      1..25      +  rep_origin     M13 ori (fragment): M13 bacteriophage origin of replication; arrow indicates direction of (+) strand synthesis
     29..183     -  CDS            lacZα (fragment): LacZα fragment of β-galactosidase; lacZ fragment
    343..722     +  enhancer       CMV enhancer: human cytomegalovirus immediate early enhancer
    724..923     +  promoter       CMV promoter: human cytomegalovirus (CMV) immediate early promoter
    952..970     +  promoter       T7 promoter: promoter for bacteriophage T7 RNA polymerase
   1029..3614    +  CDS            TOP3B: TOP3B_HUMAN - Also known as TOP3B1. Experimental evidence at protein level: Swiss-Prot protein existence level 1. Releases the supercoiling and torsional tension of DNA introduced during the DNA replication and transcription by transiently cleaving and rejoining one strand of the DNA duplex. Introduces a single-strand break via transesterification at a target site in duplex DNA. The scissile phosphodiester is attacked by the catalytic tyrosine of the enzyme, resulting in the formation of a DNA-(5'-phosphotyrosyl)- enzyme intermediate and the expulsion of a 3'-OH DNA strand. The free DNA strand
   3690..3755    +  CDS            3xFLAG: three tandem FLAG® epitope tags, followed by an enterokinase cleavage site
   3808..4430    +  polyA_signal   hGH poly(A) signal: human growth hormone polyadenylation signal
   4579..5167    -  rep_origin     ori: high-copy-number ColE1/pMB1/pBR322/pUC origin of replication
   5389..5405    +  polyA_signal   bGH poly(A) signal (fragment): bovine growth hormone polyadenylation signal
   5496..5543    -  polyA_signal   HSV TK poly(A) signal: herpes simplex virus thymidine kinase polyadenylation signal (Cole and Stacy, 1985)
   5602..5754    -  CDS            ble (fragment): BLE_KLEPN - Experimental evidence at protein level: Swiss-Prot protein existence level 1. Binding protein with a strong affinity to the bleomycin family of antibiotics. Binds to CL990; an antimitotic-antibiotic compound. From Klebsiella pneumoniae.
   5775..6569    -  CDS            NeoR/KanR: aminoglycoside phosphotransferase from Tn5; aph(3')-II (or nptII); confers resistance to neomycin, kanamycin, and G418 (Geneticin®)
   6604..6961    -  promoter       SV40 promoter: SV40 enhancer and early promoter
   6963..7067    -  promoter       AmpR promoter: bla
   7094..7522    +  rep_origin     f1 ori (sequence partly withheld): f1 bacteriophage origin of replication; arrow indicates direction of (+) strand synthesis
>Addgene plasmid #249681 | pCMV6-TOP3B (WT)-3xFLAG | addgene full sequence | sequence record 496397 | Addgene NGS Result
AACAAAATATTAACGCTTACAATTTCCATTCGCCATTCAGGCTGCGCAACTGTTGGGAAGGGCGATCGGT
GCGGGCCTCTTCGCTATTACGCCAGCTGGCGAAAGGGGGATGTGCTGCAAGGCGATTAAGTTGGGTAACG
CCAGGGTTTTCCCAGTCACGACGTTGTAAAACGACGGCCAGTGCCAAGCTGATCTATACATTGAATCAAT
ATTGGCAATTAGCCATATTAGTCATTGGTTATATAGCATAAATCAATATTGGCTATTGGCCATTGCATAC
GTTGTATCTATATCATAATATGTACATTTATATTGGCTCATGTCCAATATGACCGCCATGTTGACATTGA
TTATTGACTAGTTATTAATAGTAATCAATTACGGGGTCATTAGTTCATAGCCCATATATGGAGTTCCGCG
TTACATAACTTACGGTAAATGGCCCGCCTGGCTGACCGCCCAACGACCCCCGCCCATTGACGTCAATAAT
GACGTATGTTCCCATAGTAACGCCAATAGGGACTTTCCATTGACGTCAATGGGTGGAGTATTTACGGTAA
ACTGCCCACTTGGCAGTACATCAAGTGTATCATATGCCAAGTCCGCCCCCTATTGACGTCAATGACGGTA
AATGGCCCGCCTGGCATTATGCCCAGTACATGACCTTACGGGACTTTCCTACTTGGCAGTACATCTACGT
ATTAGTCATCGCTATTACCATGGTGATGCGGTTTTGGCAGTACACCAATGGGCGTGGATAGCGGTTTGAC
TCACGGGGATTTCCAAGTCTCCACCCCATTGACGTCAATGGGAGTTTGTTTTGGCACCAAAATCAACGGG
ACTTTCCAAAATGTCGTAATAACCCCGCCCCGTTGACGCAAATGGGCGGTAGGCGTGTACGGTGGGAGGT
CTATATAAGCAGAGCTCGTTTAGTGAACCGTCAGAATTTTGTAATACGACTCACTATAGGGCGGCCGGGA
ATTCGTCGACTGGATCCGGTACCGAGGAGATCTGCCGCCGCGATCGCCATGAAGACTGTGCTCATGGTTG
CTGAAAAGCCGTCCTTGGCACAGTCAATTGCCAAAATCCTCTCTAGAGGGAGCCTGTCCTCACACAAAGG
GCTGAACGGGGCCTGCTCAGTCCACGAGTACACTGGGACCTTTGCTGGCCAGCCAGTGCGCTTCAAGATG
ACGTCTGTCTGTGGTCACGTGATGACCCTGGATTTCCTGGGAAAATACAACAAATGGGACAAAGTGGACC
CCGCAGAACTGTTCAGCCAAGCTCCCACGGAGAAGAAAGAAGCTAACCCCAAGCTGAACATGGTGAAGTT
CCTGCAGGTGGAGGGCAGAGGCTGCGACTACATCGTGCTGTGGCTGGACTGCGACAAGGAGGGGGAGAAC
ATCTGCTTTGAGGTTCTTGATGCTGTTCTGCCCGTCATGAACAAGGCCCATGGTGGCGAGAAGACCGTGT
TCCGGGCCAGGTTTAGCTCCATCACGGACACAGACATCTGTAATGCCATGGCCTGCCTAGGCGAGCCTGA
CCACAACGAGGCGCTCTCAGTGGATGCTCGCCAGGAGCTGGACCTGCGAATCGGCTGTGCATTCACCAGG
TTTCAGACTAAATATTTCCAGGGGAAATACGGTGATTTAGACAGCTCTCTCATCTCCTTTGGGCCGTGTC
AGACTCCAACCCTGGGATTCTGTGTGGAGAGACATGATAAAATCCAGTCCTTCAAACCAGAGACCTACTG
GGTGCTGCAGGCCAAGGTTAACACTGACAAAGACAGATCTCTCCTTTTGGACTGGGACCGAGTAAGAGTG
TTTGACCGGGAGATCGCACAGATGTTTTTAAACATGACAAAGCTGGAGAAGGAAGCCCAGGTGGAGGCCA
CAAGCAGGAAAGAAAAGGCCAAGCAGAGGCCCCTGGCCCTGAACACTGTGGAGATGCTGCGTGTGGCCAG
CTCTTCTCTGGGCATGGGGCCGCAGCACGCCATGCAGACGGCTGAGCGGCTCTACACGCAAGGCTACATC
AGCTACCCACGGACAGAGACCACCCACTACCCTGAGAACTTTGACCTGAAGGGCTCTCTGCGGCAGCAGG
CCAACCACCCCTACTGGGCCGACACGGTGAAGCGGTTGTTAGCAGAAGGTATCAACCGCCCGCGGAAAGG
CCATGACGCCGGCGACCATCCCCCCATCACCCCCATGAAGTCTGCCACAGAGGCCGAATTAGGGGGTGAC
GCGTGGCGGCTCTATGAGTACATCACCAGACACTTCATCGCCACGGTCAGCCATGACTGCAAGTACCTGC
AGAGCACCATCTCCTTCAGAATTGGGCCCGAGCTCTTCACCTGCTCCGGGAAGACCGTCCTCTCACCAGG
CTTCACGGAGGTCATGCCCTGGCAGAGCGTGCCCCTGGAGGAGAGCCTGCCCACTTGCCAGCGGGGTGAT
GCCTTCCCTGTGGGCGAGGTGAAGATGCTGGAGAAGCAGACGAACCCACCCGACTACCTGACGGAGGCCG
AGCTCATCACGCTCATGGAGAAGCATGGCATCGGCACGGATGCCAGCATCCCTGTGCATATCAACAACAT
CTGCCAGCGCAACTATGTCACGGTGGAGAGCGGGCGCCGGCTCAAGCCCACCAACCTCGGCATCGTCCTG
GTGCACGGCTACTATAAGATTGATGCAGAGCTGGTGCTCCCCACCATCCGCAGTGCAGTGGAGAAGCAGC
TGAACCTGATCGCCCAGGGCAAGGCCGACTACCGCCAGGTCCTGGGCCACACCCTGGACGTGTTCAAGAG
GAAGTTCCACTACTTTGTCGACTCCATTGCTGGCATGGATGAGTTGATGGAGGTGTCTTTCTCGCCCCTG
GCGGCCACAGGCAAGCCCCTCTCACGCTGTGGGAAGTGCCACCGCTTCATGAAGTACATCCAGGCCAAGC
CAAGCCGCCTGCACTGCTCCCACTGCGATGAGACCTACACGCTCCCCCAGAACGGCACCATCAAGCTCTA
CAAGGAGCTCCGCTGCCCTCTGGATGACTTCGAGCTGGTCCTGTGGTCATCAGGCTCTCGGGGCAAGAGC
TACCCGCTGTGCCCCTACTGCTACAACCACCCACCCTTCCGAGACATGAAGAAAGGCATGGGCTGCAACG
AGTGTACGCACCCCTCCTGCCAGCACTCGCTGAGCATGCTGGGCATCGGCCAGTGCGTGGAATGTGAGAG
CGGGGTGCTGGTGCTGGACCCCACCTCGGGCCCCAAGTGGAAGGTGGCCTGCAACAAGTGCAACGTGGTA
GCGCACTGCTTCGAGAACGCCCACCGCGTGCGGGTGTCCGCCGACACCTGCAGTGTCTGTGAGGCCGCCT
TGCTTGATGTGGACTTCAACAAGGCCAAGTCCCCACTCCCGGGCGATGAGACGCAGCACATGGGCTGCGT
CTTTTGTGACCCCGTCTTCCAGGAGCTGGTGGAGCTGAAGCATGCGGCCTCCTGCCACCCCATGCACCGC
GGTGGACCAGGGAGAAGGCAGGGTCGAGGGCGGGGCCGGGCCAGGAGGCCCCCTGGGAAGCCCAACCCCA
GACGGCCCAAGGACAAGATGTCAGCCCTGGCCGCCTACTTTGTAAGCGGACCGACGCGTACGCGGCCGCT
CGAGCAGAAACTCATCTCAGAAGAGGATCTGGCAGCAAATGATATCCTGGACTACAAAGACCATGACGGT
GATTATAAAGATCATGACATCGATTACAAGGATGACGATGACAAGGTTTAAACGGCCGGCCGCGGTCATA
GCTGTTTCCTGAAGCTTAACAGATCCCGGGTGGCATCCCTGTGACCCCTCCCCAGTGCCTCTCCTGGCCC
TGGAAGTTGCCACTCCAGTGCCCACCAGCCTTGTCCTAATAAAATTAAGTTGCATCATTTTGTCTGACTA
GGTGTCCTTCTATAATATTATGGGGTGGAGGGGGGTGGTATGGAGCAAGGGGCAAGTTGGGAAGACAACC
TGTAGGGCCTGCGGGGTCTATTGGGAACCAAGCTGGAGTGCAGTGGCACAATCTTGGCTCACTGCAATCT
CCGCCTCCTGGGTTCAAGCGATTCTCCTGCCTCAGCCTCCCGAGTTGTTGGGATTCCAGGCATGCATGAC
CAGGCTCAGCTAATTTTTGTTTTTTTGGTAGAGACGGGGTTTCACCATATTGGCCAGGCTGGTCTCCAAC
TCCTAATCTCAGGTGATCTACCCACCTTGGCCTCCCAAATTGCTGGGATTACAGGCGTGAACCACTGCTC
CCTTCCCTGTCCTTCTGATTTTAAAATAACTATACCAGCAGGAGGACGTCCAGACACAGCATAGGCTACC
TGGCCATGCCCAACCGGTGGGACATTTGAGTTGCTTGCTTGGCACTGTCCTCTCATGCGTTGGGTCCACT
CAGTAGATGCCTGTTGAATTGGGTACGCGGCCAGCGGCGAGCGGTATCAGCTCACTCAAAGGCGGTAATA
CGGTTATCCACAGAATCAGGGGATAACGCAGGAAAGAACATGTGAGCAAAAGGCCAGCAAAAGGCCAGGA
ACCGTAAAAAGGCCGCGTTGCTGGCGTTTTTCCATAGGCTCCGCCCCCCTGACGAGCATCACAAAAATCG
ACGCTCAAGTCAGAGGTGGCGAAACCCGACAGGACTATAAAGATACCAGGCGTTTCCCCCTGGAAGCTCC
CTCGTGCGCTCTCCTGTTCCGACCCTGCCGCTTACCGGATACCTGTCCGCCTTTCTCCCTTCGGGAAGCG
TGGCGCTTTCTCATAGCTCACGCTGTAGGTATCTCAGTTCGGTGTAGGTCGTTCGCTCCAAGCTGGGCTG
TGTGCACGAACCCCCCGTTCAGCCCGACCGCTGCGCCTTATCCGGTAACTATCGTCTTGAGTCCAACCCG
GTAAGACACGACTTATCGCCACTGGCAGCAGCCACTGGTAACAGGATTAGCAGAGCGAGGTATGTAGGCG
GTGCTACAGAGTTCTTGAAGTGGTGGCCTAACTACGGCTACACTAGAAGAACAGTATTTGGTATCTGCGC
TCTGCTGAAGCCAGTTACCTTCGGAAAAAGAGTTGGTAGCTCTTGATCCGGCAAACAAACCACCGCTGGT
AGCGGTGGTTTTTTTGTTTGCAAGCAGCAGATTACGCGCAGAAAAAAAGGATCTCAAGAAGATCCTTTGA
TCTTTTCTACGGGGTCTGACGCTCAGTGGAACGAAAACTCACGTTAAGGGATTTTGGTCATGAGATTATC
AAAAAGGATCTTCACCTAGATCCTTTTAAATTAAAAATGAAGTTTTAAATCAATCTAAAGTATATATGAG
TAACCTGAGGCTATGGCAGGGCCTGCCGCCCCGACGTTGGCTGCGAGCCCTGGGCCTTCACCCGAACTTG
GGGGGTGGGGTGGGGAAAAGGAAGAAACGCGGGCGTATTGGCCCCAATGGGGTCTCGGTGGGGTATCGAC
AGAGTGCCAGCCCTGGGACCGAACCCCGCGTTTATGAACAAACGACCCAACACCGTGCGTTTTATTCTGT
CTTTTTATTGCCGTCATAGCGCGGGTTCCTTCCGGTATTGTCTCCTTCCGTGTTTCAGTTAGCCTCCCCC
TAGGGTGGGCGAAGAACTCCAGCATGAGATCCCCGCGCTGGAGGATCATCCAGCCGGCGTCCCGGAAAAC
GATTCCGAAGCCCAACCTTTCATAGAAGGCGGCGGTGGAATCGAAATCTCGTGATGGCAGGTTGGGCGTC
GCTTGGTCGGTCATTTCGAACCCCAGAGTCCCGCTCAGAAGAACTCGTCAAGAAGGCGATAGAAGGCGAT
GCGCTGCGAATCGGGAGCGGCGATACCGTAAAGCACGAGGAAGCGGTCAGCCCATTCGCCGCCAAGCTCT
TCAGCAATATCACGGGTAGCCAACGCTATGTCCTGATAGCGATCCGCCACACCCAGCCGGCCACAGTCGA
TGAATCCAGAAAAGCGGCCATTTTCCACCATGATATTCGGCAAGCAGGCATCGCCATGGGTCACGACGAG
ATCCTCGCCGTCGGGCATGCTCGCCTTGAGCCTGGCGAACAGTTCGGCTGGCGCGAGCCCCTGATGCTCT
TCGTCCAGATCATCCTGATCGACAAGACCGGCTTCCATCCGAGTACGTGCTCGCTCGATGCGATGTTTCG
CTTGGTGGTCGAATGGGCAGGTAGCCGGATCAAGCGTATGCAGCCGCCGCATTGCATCAGCCATGATGGA
TACTTTCTCGGCAGGAGCAAGGTGAGATGACAGGAGATCCTGCCCCGGCACTTCGCCCAATAGCAGCCAG
TCCCTTCCCGCTTCAGTGACAACGTCGAGCACAGCTGCGCAAGGAACGCCCGTCGTGGCCAGCCACGATA
GCCGCGCTGCCTCGTCTTGCAGTTCATTCAGGGCACCGGACAGGTCGGTCTTGACAAAAAGAACCGGGCG
CCCCTGCGCTGACAGCCGGAACACGGCGGCATCAGAGCAGCCGATTGTCTGTTGTGCCCAGTCATAGCCG
AATAGCCTCTCCACCCAAGCGGCCGGAGAACCTGCGTGCAATCCATCTTGTTCAATCATGCGAAACGATC
CTCATCCTGTCTCTTGATCGATCTTTGCAAAAGCCTAGGCCTCCAAAAAAGCCTCCTCACTACTTCTGGA
ATAGCTCAGAGGCCGAGGCGGCCTCGGCCTCTGCATAAATAAAAAAAATTAGTCAGCCATGGGGCGGAGA
ATGGGCGGAACTGGGCGGAGTTAGGGGCGGGATGGGCGGAGTTAGGGGCGGGACTATGGTTGCTGACTAA
TTGAGATGCATGCTTTGCATACTTCTGCCTGCTGGGGAGCCTGGGGACTTTCCACACCTGGTTGCTGACT
AATTGAGATGCATGCTTTGCATACTTCTGCCTGCTGGGGAGCCTGGGGACTTTCCACACCCTAACTGACA
CACATTCCACAGCTGGTTCTTTCCGCCTCAGGACTCTTCCTTTTTCAATATTATTGAAGCATTTATCAGG
GTTATTGTCTCATGAGCGGATACATATTTGAATGTATTTAGAAAAATAAACAAATAGGGGTTCCGCGCAC
ATTTCCCCGAAAAGTGCCACCTG
[124 nt withheld, positions 7094-7217]
C
[91 nt withheld, positions 7219-7309]
A
[49 nt withheld, positions 7311-7359]
CCTTTGACGTTGGAGTCCACGTTCTTT
[37 nt withheld, positions 7387-7423]
ACCCTATCTCGGTCTATTCTTTTGATTTATAAGGGATTTTGCCGATTTCGGCCTATTGGTTAAAAAATGA
GCTGATTTAACAAAAATTTAACGCGAATTTT
